Addgene plasmid #146805: pLNHA-C1-HsNot1iso1_1085-1605_K
Purpose: Mammalian Expression of HsNot1iso1_1085-1605
Depositing lab: Elisa Izaurralde. Depositing organization: Max Planck Institute for Developmental Biology. Publication: The structural basis for the interaction between the CAF1 nuclease and the NOT1 scaffold of the human CCR4-NOT deadenylase complex. Petit AP, Wohlbold L, Bawankar P, Huntzinger E, Schmidt S, Izaurralde E, Weichenrieder O. Nucleic Acids Res. 2012 Nov;40(21):11058-72. doi: 10.1093/nar/gks883. Epub 2012 Sep 12. PubMed 22977175.
Backbone
  Vector backbone: Unknown
  Vector type: Mammalian Expression
Growth in bacteria
  Bacterial resistance: Kanamycin, 50 μg/mL
  Growth temperature: 37°C
  Growth strain: DH5alpha
  Copy number: High Copy
Gene/Insert
  Gene/Insert name: HsNot1iso1_1085-1605 (alt name: CNOT1 cloned from Kazusa clone: ORK10432; Isoform 1 NM_016284.4)
  Species: H. sapiens (human)
  Entrez Gene: CNOT1 (a.k.a. AD-005, CDC39, HPE12, NOT1, NOT1H, VIBOS)
  Cloning method: Unknown
Terms and licenses: Academic/Nonprofit Terms; Industry Terms: Not Available to Industry
Depositor comments: Plasmids from this collection were made available to the research community and donated after the lab closed. Please note that the sequence provided by the depositing laboratory may be theoretical/predicted or based on Sanger sequencing results. There may be discrepancies between sequencing results obtained by Addgene and the depositor sequence. If an Addgene verified sequence is not available, please contact before placing your order to request that our lab fully sequence the plasmid.
How to cite: pLNHA-C1-HsNot1iso1_1085-1605_K was a gift from Elisa Izaurralde (Addgene plasmid # 146805 ; http://n2t.net/addgene:146805 ; RRID:Addgene_146805)
