[The description below was written by a language model from this plasmid's Addgene catalogue record and pLannotate feature annotations shown in this document.]
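Description:
pLNHA-C1-HsNot1iso1_1085-1605_K is a 5.7 kb mammalian expression plasmid encoding a fragment of the human CCR4-NOT scaffold protein CNOT1 (isoform 1, residues 1085–1605 according to the construct name), cloned from a Kazusa cDNA clone. The record lists the backbone as unknown. However, the annotated layout of CMV enhancer/promoter, downstream cloning site, SV40 poly(A) signal, f1 ori, a dual-promoter NeoR/KanR cassette and a high-copy pUC-type origin resembles a C1-style N-terminal fusion vector. The Tn5 aminoglycoside phosphotransferase gene is preceded by both a bacterial (bla) promoter and the SV40 early promoter and is followed by the HSV TK poly(A) signal. It therefore gives kanamycin resistance in E. coli and could support G418 selection in mammalian cells. The small annotated fragments (HIV-1 LTR, large T antigen, ble, bGH poly(A)) are probably short similarity hits or backbone remnants rather than functional parts.

The open reading frame begins with a short fragment of the bacteriophage lambda N protein, followed by an HA epitope (annotated as a partial 3xHA match whose length fits a single HA copy) and then the CNOT1 segment. This matches the "LNHA" (lambda N–HA) in the plasmid name. The lambda N peptide binds boxB RNA hairpins, so such fusions are generally used in tethering assays, in which the protein is recruited to a boxB-containing reporter mRNA to test its effect on transcript stability or translation. The HA tag allows detection and immunoprecipitation. The record itself states only mammalian expression as the purpose. The associated study concerns the structural basis of the interaction between the CAF1 nuclease and the NOT1 scaffold, so this fragment was likely used to examine that interaction or its functional consequences in human cells. The deposited sequence may be theoretical or only partly verified.
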