Features (pLannotate 1.2.2; 18 found; start..end, strand, type, name):
     61..364     +  enhancer       CMV enhancer: human cytomegalovirus immediate early enhancer
    365..568     +  promoter       CMV promoter: human cytomegalovirus (CMV) immediate early promoter
    564..597     +  LTR            5' LTR (truncated) (fragment): truncated 5' long terminal repeat (LTR) from HIV-1
    613..631     +  promoter       T7 promoter: promoter for bacteriophage T7 RNA polymerase
    665..730     +  CDS            N (fragment): REGN_LAMBD - Experimental evidence at protein level: Swiss-Prot protein existence level 1. Plays a role as a transcriptional antitermination factor that allows the virus to initiate its lytic phase. Activates expression of the delayed viral early genes by modifying host RNA polymerase (RNAP) into a form that is resistant to termination signals. This antitermination function requires the host NusA protein which serves to stabilize the interaction between antitermination protein N and host RNA polymerase. From Escherichia phage lambda (Bacteriophage lambda).
    755..781     +  CDS            3xHA (fragment): three tandem HA epitope tags
    797..2359    +  CDS            CNOT1 (fragment): CNOT1_HUMAN - Also known as CDC39, KIAA1007, NOT1. Experimental evidence at protein level: Swiss-Prot protein existence level 1. Scaffolding component of the CCR4-NOT complex which is one of the major cellular mRNA deadenylases and is linked to various cellular processes including bulk mRNA degradation, miRNA-mediated repression, translational repression during translational initiation and general transcription regulation. Additional complex functions may be a consequence of its influence on mRNA expression. Its scaffolding function implies its interaction with the catalytic complex module and
   2362..2384    +  misc_feature   MCS (fragment): multiple cloning site
   2396..2480    +  CDS            large T antigen (fragment): large T antigen from SV40 (simian virus 40)
   2503..2624    +  polyA_signal   SV40 poly(A) signal: SV40 polyadenylation signal
   2658..3086    -  rep_origin     f1 ori (sequence partly withheld): f1 bacteriophage origin of replication; arrow indicates direction of (+) strand synthesis
   3113..3217    +  promoter       AmpR promoter: bla
   3219..3576    +  promoter       SV40 promoter: SV40 enhancer and early promoter
   3611..4405    +  CDS            NeoR/KanR: aminoglycoside phosphotransferase from Tn5; aph(3')-II (or nptII); confers resistance to neomycin, kanamycin, and G418 (Geneticin®)
   4426..4578    +  CDS            ble (fragment): BLE_KLEPN - Experimental evidence at protein level: Swiss-Prot protein existence level 1. Binding protein with a strong affinity to the bleomycin family of antibiotics. Binds to CL990; an antimitotic-antibiotic compound. From Klebsiella pneumoniae.
   4637..4684    +  polyA_signal   HSV TK poly(A) signal: herpes simplex virus thymidine kinase polyadenylation signal (Cole and Stacy, 1985)
   4775..4791    -  polyA_signal   bGH poly(A) signal (fragment): bovine growth hormone polyadenylation signal
   5013..5601    +  rep_origin     ori: high-copy-number ColE1/pMB1/pBR322/pUC origin of replication
>Addgene plasmid #146805 | pLNHA-C1-HsNot1iso1_1085-1605_K | depositor full sequence | sequence record 289252 | Full Sequence
TAGTTATTAATAGTAATCAATTACGGGGTCATTAGTTCATAGCCCATATATGGAGTTCCGCGTTACATAA
CTTACGGTAAATGGCCCGCCTGGCTGACCGCCCAACGACCCCCGCCCATTGACGTCAATAATGACGTATG
TTCCCATAGTAACGCCAATAGGGACTTTCCATTGACGTCAATGGGTGGAGTATTTACGGTAAACTGCCCA
CTTGGCAGTACATCAAGTGTATCATATGCCAAGTACGCCCCCTATTGACGTCAATGACGGTAAATGGCCC
GCCTGGCATTATGCCCAGTACATGACCTTATGGGACTTTCCTACTTGGCAGTACATCTACGTATTAGTCA
TCGCTATTACCATGGTGATGCGGTTTTGGCAGTACATCAATGGGCGTGGATAGCGGTTTGACTCACGGGG
ATTTCCAAGTCTCCACCCCATTGACGTCAATGGGAGTTTGTTTTGGCACCAAAATCAACGGGACTTTCCA
AAATGTCGTAACAACTCCGCCCCATTGACGCAAATGGGCGGTAGGCGTGTACGGTGGGAGGTCTATATAA
GCAGAGCTCTCTGGCTAACTAGAGAACCCACTGCTTACTGGCTTATCGAAATTAATACGACTCACTATAG
GGAGACCCAAGCTCTAGCGCTACCGGTCGCCACCATGGACGCACAAACACGACGACGTGAGCGTCGCGCT
GAGAAACAAGCTCAATGGAAAGCTGCAAACGGTGGATCTCCTCCACATATGGCTTACCCATACGATGTTC
CAGATTACGCTCCTCCATCTCGAGCTACTGAGAGAATTGTGGAGCCCCCAGAAAATATCCAGGAGAAAAT
TGCTTTTATTTTCAATAATCTCTCACAGTCAAATATGACACAAAAGGTTGAAGAGCTAAAGGAAACGGTG
AAAGAAGAATTTATGCCTTGGGTTTCACAGTATCTGGTTATGAAGAGAGTCAGTATTGAGCCAAACTTTC
ATAGCCTGTATTCAAACTTCCTTGACACGCTGAAGAATCCTGAATTTAACAAGATGGTTCTGAATGAGAC
CTACAGAAACATTAAAGTGCTCCTGACCTCTGATAAAGCTGCAGCCAATTTCTCAGATCGTTCTTTGCTG
AAGAACTTGGGACATTGGCTAGGAATGATCACATTAGCTAAAAACAAACCCATCTTACACACTGACTTGG
ATGTGAAATCATTGCTGCTAGAGGCTTATGTTAAAGGACAACAAGAATTGCTCTATGTAGTGCCCTTTGT
TGCCAAAGTCTTAGAATCTAGCATTCGTAGTGTGGTTTTTAGGCCACCAAACCCTTGGACAATGGCAATT
ATGAATGTATTAGCTGAGCTACATCAGGAGCATGACTTAAAGTTAAACTTGAAGTTTGAAATCGAGGTTC
TCTGCAAGAACCTTGCATTAGACATCAATGAGCTAAAACCTGGAAACCTCCTAAAGGATAAAGATCGCCT
GAAGAATTTAGATGAGCAACTCTCTGCTCCAAAGAAAGATGTCAAGCAGCCAGAAGAACTCCCTCCCATC
ACAACCACAACAACTTCTACTACACCAGCTACCAACACCACTTGTACAGCCACGGTTCCACCACAGCCAC
AGTACAGCTACCACGACATCAATGTCTATTCCCTTGCGGGCTTGGCACCACACATTACTCTGAATCCAAC
AATTCCCTTGTTTCAGGCCCATCCACAGTTGAAGCAGTGTGTGCGTCAGGCAATTGAACGGGCTGTCCAG
GAGCTGGTCCATCCTGTGGTGGATCGATCAATTAAGATTGCCATGACTACTTGTGAGCAAATAGTCAGGA
AGGATTTTGCCCTGGATTCGGAGGAATCTCGAATGCGAATAGCAGCTCATCACATGATGCGTAACTTGAC
AGCTGGAATGGCTATGATTACATGCAGGGAACCTTTGCTCATGAGCATATCTACCAACTTAAAAAACAGT
TTTGCCTCAGCCCTTCGTACTGCTTCCCCACAACAAAGAGAAATGATGGATCAGGCAGCTGCTCAATTAG
CTCAGGACAATTGTGAGTTGGCTTGCTGTTTTATTCAGAAGACTGCAGTAGAAAAAGCAGGCCCTGAGAT
GGACAAGAGATTAGCAACTGAATTTGAGCTGAGAAAACATGCTAGGCAAGAAGGACGCAGATACTGTGAT
CCTGTTGTTTTAACATATCAAGCTGAACGGATGCCAGAGCAAATCAGGCTGAAAGTTGGTGGTGTGGACC
CAAAGCAGTTGGCTGTTTACGAAGAGTTTGCACGCAATGTTCCTGGCTTCTTACCTACAAATGACTTAAG
TCAGCCCACGGGATTTTTAGCCCAGCCCATGAAGCAAGCTTGGGCAACATGACCGCGGGCCCGGGATCCA
CCGGATCTAGATAACTGATCATAATCAGCCATACCACATTTGTAGAGGTTTTACTTGCTTTAAAAAACCT
CCCACACCTCCCCCTGAACCTGAAACATAAAATGAATGCAATTGTTGTTGTTAACTTGTTTATTGCAGCT
TATAATGGTTACAAATAAAGCAATAGCATCACAAATTTCACAAATAAAGCATTTTTTTCACTGCATTCTA
GTTGTGGTTTGTCCAAACTCATCAATGTATCTTAACGCGTAAATTGTAAGCGTTAATATTTTGTTAAAAT
TCGCGTTAAATTTTTGTTAAATCAGCTCATTTTTTAACCAATAGGCCGAAATCGGCAAAATCCCTTATAA
ATCAAAAGAATAGACCGAGATAGGGT
[37 nt withheld, positions 2757-2793]
AAAGAACGTGGACTCCAACGTCAAAGG
[49 nt withheld, positions 2821-2869]
T
[91 nt withheld, positions 2871-2961]
G
[124 nt withheld, positions 2963-3086]
CAGGTGGCACTTTTCGGGGAAATGTGCGCGGAACCCCTATTTGTTTATTTTTCTAAATACATTCAAATAT
GTATCCGCTCATGAGACAATAACCCTGATAAATGCTTCAATAATATTGAAAAAGGAAGAGTCCTGAGGCG
GAAAGAACCAGCTGTGGAATGTGTGTCAGTTAGGGTGTGGAAAGTCCCCAGGCTCCCCAGCAGGCAGAAG
TATGCAAAGCATGCATCTCAATTAGTCAGCAACCAGGTGTGGAAAGTCCCCAGGCTCCCCAGCAGGCAGA
AGTATGCAAAGCATGCATCTCAATTAGTCAGCAACCATAGTCCCGCCCCTAACTCCGCCCATCCCGCCCC
TAACTCCGCCCAGTTCCGCCCATTCTCCGCCCCATGGCTGACTAATTTTTTTTATTTATGCAGAGGCCGA
GGCCGCCTCGGCCTCTGAGCTATTCCAGAAGTAGTGAGGAGGCTTTTTTGGAGGCCTAGGCTTTTGCAAA
GATCGATCAAGAGACAGGATGAGGATCGTTTCGCATGATTGAACAAGATGGATTGCACGCAGGTTCTCCG
GCCGCTTGGGTGGAGAGGCTATTCGGCTATGACTGGGCACAACAGACAATCGGCTGCTCTGATGCCGCCG
TGTTCCGGCTGTCAGCGCAGGGGCGCCCGGTTCTTTTTGTCAAGACCGACCTGTCCGGTGCCCTGAATGA
ACTGCAAGACGAGGCAGCGCGGCTATCGTGGCTGGCCACGACGGGCGTTCCTTGCGCAGCTGTGCTCGAC
GTTGTCACTGAAGCGGGAAGGGACTGGCTGCTATTGGGCGAAGTGCCGGGGCAGGATCTCCTGTCATCTC
ACCTTGCTCCTGCCGAGAAAGTATCCATCATGGCTGATGCAATGCGGCGGCTGCATACGCTTGATCCGGC
TACCTGCCCATTCGACCACCAAGCGAAACATCGCATCGAGCGAGCACGTACTCGGATGGAAGCCGGTCTT
GTCGATCAGGATGATCTGGACGAAGAGCATCAGGGGCTCGCGCCAGCCGAACTGTTCGCCAGGCTCAAGG
CGAGCATGCCCGACGGCGAGGATCTCGTCGTGACCCATGGCGATGCCTGCTTGCCGAATATCATGGTGGA
AAATGGCCGCTTTTCTGGATTCATCGACTGTGGCCGGCTGGGTGTGGCGGACCGCTATCAGGACATAGCG
TTGGCTACCCGTGATATTGCTGAAGAGCTTGGCGGCGAATGGGCTGACCGCTTCCTCGTGCTTTACGGTA
TCGCCGCTCCCGATTCGCAGCGCATCGCCTTCTATCGCCTTCTTGACGAGTTCTTCTGAGCGGGACTCTG
GGGTTCGAAATGACCGACCAAGCGACGCCCAACCTGCCATCACGAGATTTCGATTCCACCGCCGCCTTCT
ATGAAAGGTTGGGCTTCGGAATCGTTTTCCGGGACGCCGGCTGGATGATCCTCCAGCGCGGGGATCTCAT
GCTGGAGTTCTTCGCCCACCCTAGGGGGAGGCTAACTGAAACACGGAAGGAGACAATACCGGAAGGAACC
CGCGCTATGACGGCAATAAAAAGACAGAATAAAACGCACGGTGTTGGGTCGTTTGTTCATAAACGCGGGG
TTCGGTCCCAGGGCTGGCACTCTGTCGATACCCCACCGAGACCCCATTGGGGCCAATACGCCCGCGTTTC
TTCCTTTTCCCCACCCCACCCCCCAAGTTCGGGTGAAGGCCCAGGGCTCGCAGCCAACGTCGGGGCGGCA
GGCCCTGCCATAGCCTCAGGTTACTCATATATACTTTAGATTGATTTAAAACTTCATTTTTAATTTAAAA
GGATCTAGGTGAAGATCCTTTTTGATAATCTCATGACCAAAATCCCTTAACGTGAGTTTTCGTTCCACTG
AGCGTCAGACCCCGTAGAAAAGATCAAAGGATCTTCTTGAGATCCTTTTTTTCTGCGCGTAATCTGCTGC
TTGCAAACAAAAAAACCACCGCTACCAGCGGTGGTTTGTTTGCCGGATCAAGAGCTACCAACTCTTTTTC
CGAAGGTAACTGGCTTCAGCAGAGCGCAGATACCAAATACTGTCCTTCTAGTGTAGCCGTAGTTAGGCCA
CCACTTCAAGAACTCTGTAGCACCGCCTACATACCTCGCTCTGCTAATCCTGTTACCAGTGGCTGCTGCC
AGTGGCGATAAGTCGTGTCTTACCGGGTTGGACTCAAGACGATAGTTACCGGATAAGGCGCAGCGGTCGG
GCTGAACGGGGGGTTCGTGCACACAGCCCAGCTTGGAGCGAACGACCTACACCGAACTGAGATACCTACA
GCGTGAGCTATGAGAAAGCGCCACGCTTCCCGAAGGGAGAAAGGCGGACAGGTATCCGGTAAGCGGCAGG
GTCGGAACAGGAGAGCGCACGAGGGAGCTTCCAGGGGGAAACGCCTGGTATCTTTATAGTCCTGTCGGGT
TTCGCCACCTCTGACTTGAGCGTCGATTTTTGTGATGCTCGTCAGGGGGGCGGAGCCTATGGAAAAACGC
CAGCAACGCGGCCTTTTTACGGTTCCTGGCCTTTTGCTGGCCTTTTGCTCACATGTTCTTTCCTGCGTTA
TCCCCTGATTCTGTGGATAACCGTATTACCGCCATGCAT
